>Addgene plasmid #243785 | mGreenLantern-A AND S AND T-SpyTag | addgene full sequence | sequence record 486144 | Addgene NGS Result
TGGCGAATGGG
[124 nt withheld, positions 12-135]
C
[91 nt withheld, positions 137-227]
A
[49 nt withheld, positions 229-277]
CCTTTGACGTTGGAGTCCACGTTCTTT
[37 nt withheld, positions 305-341]
ACCCTATCTCGGTCTATTCTTTTGATTTATAAGGGATTTTGCCGATTTCGGCCTATTGGTTAAAAAATGA
GCTGATTTAACAAAAATTTAACGCGAATTTTAACAAAATATTAACGTTTACAATTTCAGGTGGCACTTTT
CGGGGAAATGTGCGCGGAACCCCTATTTGTTTATTTTTCTAAATACATTCAAATATGTATCCGCTCATGA
ATTAATTCTTAGAAAAACTCATCGAGCATCAAATGAAACTGCAATTTATTCATATCAGGATTATCAATAC
CATATTTTTGAAAAAGCCGTTTCTGTAATGAAGGAGAAAACTCACCGAGGCAGTTCCATAGGATGGCAAG
ATCCTGGTATCGGTCTGCGATTCCGACTCGTCCAACATCAATACAACCTATTAATTTCCCCTCGTCAAAA
ATAAGGTTATCAAGTGAGAAATCACCATGAGTGACGACTGAATCCGGTGAGAATGGCAAAAGTTTATGCA
TTTCTTTCCAGACTTGTTCAACAGGCCAGCCATTACGCTCGTCATCAAAATCACTCGCATCAACCAAACC
GTTATTCATTCGTGATTGCGCCTGAGCGAGACGAAATACGCGATCGCTGTTAAAAGGACAATTACAAACA
GGAATCGAATGCAACCGGCGCAGGAACACTGCCAGCGCATCAACAATATTTTCACCTGAATCAGGATATT
CTTCTAATACCTGGAATGCTGTTTTCCCGGGGATCGCAGTGGTGAGTAACCATGCATCATCAGGAGTACG
GATAAAATGCTTGATGGTCGGAAGAGGCATAAATTCCGTCAGCCAGTTTAGTCTGACCATCTCATCTGTA
ACATCATTGGCAACGCTACCTTTGCCATGTTTCAGAAACAACTCTGGCGCATCGGGCTTCCCATACAATC
GATAGATTGTCGCACCTGATTGCCCGACATTATCGCGAGCCCATTTATACCCATATAAATCAGCATCCAT
GTTGGAATTTAATCGCGGCCTAGAGCAAGACGTTTCCCGTTGAATATGGCTCATAACACCCCTTGTATTA
CTGTTTATGTAAGCAGACAGTTTTATTGTTCATGACCAAAATCCCTTAACGTGAGTTTTCGTTCCACTGA
GCGTCAGACCCCGTAGAAAAGATCAAAGGATCTTCTTGAGATCCTTTTTTTCTGCGCGTAATCTGCTGCT
TGCAAACAAAAAAACCACCGCTACCAGCGGTGGTTTGTTTGCCGGATCAAGAGCTACCAACTCTTTTTCC
GAAGGTAACTGGCTTCAGCAGAGCGCAGATACCAAATACTGTCCTTCTAGTGTAGCCGTAGTTAGGCCAC
CACTTCAAGAACTCTGTAGCACCGCCTACATACCTCGCTCTGCTAATCCTGTTACCAGTGGCTGCTGCCA
GTGGCGATAAGTCGTGTCTTACCGGGTTGGACTCAAGACGATAGTTACCGGATAAGGCGCAGCGGTCGGG
CTGAACGGGGGGTTCGTGCACACAGCCCAGCTTGGAGCGAACGACCTACACCGAACTGAGATACCTACAG
CGTGAGCTATGAGAAAGCGCCACGCTTCCCGAAGGGAGAAAGGCGGACAGGTATCCGGTAAGCGGCAGGG
TCGGAACAGGAGAGCGCACGAGGGAGCTTCCAGGGGGAAACGCCTGGTATCTTTATAGTCCTGTCGGGTT
TCGCCACCTCTGACTTGAGCGTCGATTTTTGTGATGCTCGTCAGGGGGGCGGAGCCTATGGAAAAACGCC
AGCAACGCGGCCTTTTTACGGTTCCTGGCCTTTTGCTGGCCTTTTGCTCACATGTTCTTTCCTGCGTTAT
CCCCTGATTCTGTGGATAACCGTATTACCGCCTTTGAGTGAGCTGATACCGCTCGCCGCAGCCGAACGAC
CGAGCGCAGCGAGTCAGTGAGCGAGGAAGCGGAAGAGCGCCTGATGCGGTATTTTCTCCTTACGCATCTG
TGCGGTATTTCACACCGCATATATGGTGCACTCTCAGTACAATCTGCTCTGATGCCGCATAGTTAAGCCA
GTATACACTCCGCTATCGCTACGTGACTGGGTCATGGCTGCGCCCCGACACCCGCCAACACCCGCTGACG
CGCCCTGACGGGCTTGTCTGCTCCCGGCATCCGCTTACAGACAAGCTGTGACCGTCTCCGGGAGCTGCAT
GTGTCAGAGGTTTTCACCGTCATCACCGAAACGCGCGAGGCAGCTGCGGTAAAGCTCATCAGCGTGGTCG
TGAAGCGATTCACAGATGTCTGCCTGTTCATCCGCGTCCAGCTCGTTGAGTTTCTCCAGAAGCGTTAATG
TCTGGCTTCTGATAAAGCGGGCCATGTTAAGGGCGGTTTTTTCCTGTTTGGTCACTGATGCCTCCGTGTA
AGGGGGATTTCTGTTCATGGGGGTAATGATACCGATGAAACGAGAGAGGATGCTCACGATACGGGTTACT
GATGATGAACATGCCCGGTTACTGGAACGTTGTGAGGGTAAACAACTGGCGGTATGGATGCGGCGGGACC
AGAGAAAAATCACTCAGGGTCAATGCCAGCGCTTCGTTAATACAGATGTAGGTGTTCCACAGGGTAGCCA
GCAGCATCCTGCGATGCAGATCCGGAACATAATGGTGCAGGGCGCTGACTTCCGCGTTTCCAGACTTTAC
GAAACACGGAAACCGAAGACCATTCATGTTGTTGCTCAGGTCGCAGACGTTTTGCAGCAGCAGTCGCTTC
ACGTTCGCTCGCGTATCGGTGATTCATTCTGCTAACCAGTAAGGCAACCCCGCCAGCCTAGCCGGGTCCT
CAACGACAGGAGCACGATCATGCGCACCCGTGGGGCCGCCATGCCGGCGATAATGGCCTGCTTCTCGCCG
AAACGTTTGGTGGCGGGACCAGTGACGAAGGCTTGAGCGAGGGCGTGCAAGATTCCGAATACCGCAAGCG
ACAGGCCGATCATCGTCGCGCTCCAGCGAAAGCGGTCCTCGCCGAAAATGACCCAGAGCGCTGCCGGCAC
CTGTCCTACGAGTTGCATGATAAAGAAGACAGTCATAAGTGCGGCGACGATAGTCATGCCCCGCGCCCAC
CGGAAGGAGCTGACTGGGTTGAAGGCTCTCAAGGGCATCGGTCGAGATCCCGGTGCCTAATGAGTGAGCT
AACTTACATTAATTGCGTTGCGCTCACTGCCCGCTTTCCAGTCGGGAAACCTGTCGTGCCAGCTGCATTA
ATGAATCGGCCAACGCGCGGGGAGAGGCGGTTTGCGTATTGGGCGCCAGGGTGGTTTTTCTTTTCACCAG
TGAGACGGGCAACAGCTGATTGCCCTTCACCGCCTGGCCCTGAGAGAGTTGCAGCAAGCGGTCCACGCTG
GTTTGCCCCAGCAGGCGAAAATCCTGTTTGATGGTGGTTAACGGCGGGATATAACATGAGCTGTCTTCGG
TATCGTCGTATCCCACTACCGAGATGTCCGCACCAACGCGCAGCCCGGACTCGGTAATGGCGCGCATTGC
GCCCAGCGCCATCTGATCGTTGGCAACCAGCATCGCAGTGGGAACGATGCCCTCATTCAGCATTTGCATG
GTTTGTTGAAAACCGGACATGGCACTCCAGTCGCCTTCCCGTTCCGCTATCGGCTGAATTTGATTGCGAG
TGAGATATTTATGCCAGCCAGCCAGACGCAGACGCGCCGAGACAGAACTTAATGGGCCCGCTAACAGCGC
GATTTGCTGGTGACCCAATGCGACCAGATGCTCCACGCCCAGTCGCGTACCGTCTTCATGGGAGAAAATA
ATACTGTTGATGGGTGTCTGGTCAGAGACATCAAGAAATAACGCCGGAACATTAGTGCAGGCAGCTTCCA
CAGCAATGGCATCCTGGTCATCCAGCGGATAGTTAATGATCAGCCCACTGACGCGTTGCGCGAGAAGATT
GTGCACCGCCGCTTTACAGGCTTCGACGCCGCTTCGTTCTACCATCGACACCACCACGCTGGCACCCAGT
TGATCGGCGCGAGATTTAATCGCCGCGACAATTTGCGACGGCGCGTGCAGGGCCAGACTGGAGGTGGCAA
CGCCAATCAGCAACGACTGTTTGCCCGCCAGTTGTTGTGCCACGCGGTTGGGAATGTAATTCAGCTCCGC
CATCGCCGCTTCCACTTTTTCCCGCGTTTTCGCAGAAACGTGGCTGGCCTGGTTCACCACGCGGGAAACG
GTCTGATAAGAGACACCGGCATACTCTGCGACATCGTATAACGTTACTGGTTTCACATTCACCACCCTGA
ATTGACTCTCTTCCGGGCGCTATCATGCCATACCGCGAAAGGTTTTGCGCCATTCGATGGTGTCCGGGAT
CTCGACGCTCTCCCTTATGCGACTCCTGCATTAGGAAGCAGCCCAGTAGTAGGTTGAGGCCGTTGAGCAC
CGCCGCCGCAAGGAATGGTGCATGCAAGGAGATGGCGCCCAACAGTCCCCCGGCCACGGGGCCTGCCACC
ATACCCACGCCGAAACAAGCGCTCATGAGCCCGAAGTGGCGAGCCCGATCTTCCCCATCGGTGATGTCGG
CGATATAGGCGCCAGCAACCGCACCTGTGGCGCCGGTGATGCCGGCCACGATGCGTCCGGCGTAGAGGAT
CGAGATCGATCTCGATCCCGCGAAATTAATACGACTCACTATAGGGGAATTGTGAGCGGATAACAATTCC
CCTCTAGAAATAATTTTGTTTAACTTTAAGAAGGAGATATACATATGGGAAGTTCAAAACTAGGGGATAT
AGAATTCATCAAAGTTAACAAGGGTGGTTCGGGAGGTAGCGGGGGTAGTGGCGGAAGCGGCGGCTCAGGC
GGTTCCGGCGGTAGCGGTGGATCTGGTGGTAGCGGCGGTTCCCTGCCCGAGAGCGGTGGTGGCAGCGGCG
GTAGCGGCGGCAGCGGAGGCTCTGGCGGGTCGGGTGGCTCGGGCGGGTCTGGTGGCAGCGGTGGGAGTGG
TGGTAGCAAATTAGGCGAGATCGAATTCATCAAGGTGGATAAAACCGATAAAAAACCGCTGCGCGGTGCG
GTGTTTAGCCTGCAGAAGCAACACCCGGATTACCCGGACATCTACGGTGCGATTGACCAGAATGGGACGT
ACCAGGATGTGCGCACTGGTGAGGACGGCAAGTTGACCTTTACCAACCTGTCCGACGGAAAGTATCGTCT
TATCGAGAACAGCGAGCCGCCGGGTTATAAGCCGGTTCAAAACAAACCAATCGTTAGCTTTCGTATTGTG
GATGGTGAGGTGCGCGACGTGACCTCGATCGTACCGCAGGGTGGGTCGGGCGGTTCCGGGGGTAGCGGCG
GATCTGGCGGTTCCGGTGGCTCCGGTGGTAGTGGTGGCAGCGGCGGCTCCGGTGGTTCTGCACATATTGT
CATGGTGGACGCATATAAACCGACCAAAGGCGGTAGCGGCGGCTCAGGGGGTTCTGGGGGTAGCGGCGGA
TCCCTGGCGGAAACCGGCGGTGGTAGCGGTGGTTCCGGAGGTTCCGGCGGCAGCGGCGGCTCGATGGTCA
GCAAGGGCGAGGAACTGTTTACCGGTGTCGTGCCAATCCTGGTGGAACTGGATGGGGACGTGAACGGTCA
TAAGTTCAGCGTTCGTGGTGAAGGTGAGGGTGACGCCACAAATGGCAAATTGACCCTCAAGTTTATTTGT
ACCACCGGCAAGTTACCGGTTCCGTGGCCGACGTTGGTTACTACGCTGGGTTACGGCGTGGCGTGCTTCG
CGCGTTATCCGGACCACATGAAACAGCATGATTTCTTTAAAAGCGCTATGCCGGAAGGTTACGTTCAAGA
GCGTACCATCAGCTTTAAGGATGATGGCACCTACAAGACGCGTGCAGAAGTTAAATTCGAAGGCGATACC
TTGGTTAATCGTATCGTTCTGAAGGGCATTGACTTTAAGGAAGACGGCAATATCTTGGGCCACAAACTGG
AATATAACTTCAACAGCCACAAGGTGTACATCACCGCTGACAAACAAAAAAACGGCATCAAAGCGAACTT
CAAGACGCGACATAATGTCGAAGATGGGGGTGTGCAGCTGGCCGATCACTACCAACAGAACACTCCGATT
GGCGACGGTCCGGTTCTCCTCCCGGACAATCACTACCTGTCTCATCAGAGCAAGCTGTCCAAGGATCCGA
ATGAAAAACGTGACCACATGGTTCTGAAAGAACGTGTTACTGCTGCGGGTATTACGCATGATATGGATGA
ACTGTACAAAGGTGGCTCCGGTGGTTCGGGCGGTTCTGGTGGCAGCGGTGGTAGCGGGGGGAGCGGAGGC
TCCGGTGGTTCCGGCGGCTCGGGCGGTTCCAAGCCGCTGCGTGGTGCGGTTTTTAGCTTGCAAAAGCAAC
ATCCGGATTATCCGGACATCTATGGTGCGATCGACCAGAACGGAACCTACCAAAACGTGCGCACCGGCGA
GGACGGCAAGTTGACCTTCAAGAACTTGTCTGATGGAAAGTACCGCCTGTTCGAGAATTCTGAGCCTGCT
GGTTACAAACCGGTGCAAAACAAACCGATTGTGGCATTTCAGATTGTTAATGGTGAGGTCAGAGATGTCA
CCTCCATTGTTCCACAGGATATTCCGGCCACCTACGAATTCACCAACGGAAAGCACTATATCACGAACGA
ACCGATTCCGCCGAAAGGTGGCAGTGGTGGTTCTGGCGGTAGCGGCGGCAGCGGAGGCTCCGGGGGTAGC
GGTGGTTCCGGCGGCAGCGGCGGCTCTGGAGGGAGTGAGAACCTGTATTTCCAGTCTGGCGGCTCCGGTG
GCTCTGGCGGCAGCGGTGGTTCGGGTGGTTCCCACCACCATCACCACCATGGTGGCAGCGGCGGCTCTGG
TGGCAGCGGAGGTAGTGGGGGTTCCGGTGGTTCCGGTGGGTCAGGTGGATCTGGCGGCTCGGGCGGAAGC
GACATTCCGGCGACCTACGAGTTCACCGATGGTAAGCACTATATCACCAATGAGCCGATCCCGCCAAAAT
AACTCGAGCACCACCACCACCACCACTGAGATCCGGCTGCTAACAAAGCCCGAAAGGAAGCTGAGTTGGC
TGCTGCCACCGCTGAGCAATAACTAGCATAACCCCTTGGGGCCTCTAAACGGGTCTTGAGGGGTTTTTTG
CTGAAAGGAGGAACTATATCCGGAT
Features (pLannotate 1.2.2; 19 found; start..end, strand, type, name):
     12..467     +  rep_origin     f1 ori (sequence partly withheld): f1 bacteriophage origin of replication; arrow indicates direction of (+) strand synthesis
    494..551     +  promoter       AmpR promoter (fragment): bla
    560..1375    -  CDS            KanR: aminoglycoside phosphotransferase; aph(3')-Ia; confers resistance to kanamycin in bacteria or G418 (Geneticin®) in eukaryotes
   1497..2085    +  rep_origin     ori: high-copy-number ColE1/pMB1/pBR322/pUC origin of replication
   2271..2413    -  misc_feature   bom: basis of mobility region from pBR322
   2515..2706    -  CDS            rop: Rop protein, which maintains plasmids at low copy number; rop
   2723..3103    +  CDS            YPB1_ECOLX: Protein predicted: Swiss-Prot protein existence level 4. From Escherichia coli.
   3175..3466    -  CDS            TcR (fragment): tetracycline efflux protein; tet; confers resistance to tetracycline
   3481..3502    -  protein_bind   CAP binding site: CAP binding activates transcription in the presence of cAMP. E. coli catabolite activator protein
   3515..4597    -  CDS            lacI: lac repressor; lacI; The lac repressor binds to the lac operator to inhibit transcription in E. coli. This inhibition can be relieved by adding lactose or isopropyl-β-D-thiogalactopyranoside (IPTG).
   4598..4675    -  promoter       lacI promoter: lacI
   4683..4962    -  CDS            TcR (fragment): tetracycline efflux protein; tet; confers resistance to tetracycline
   4988..5006    +  promoter       T7 promoter: promoter for bacteriophage T7 RNA polymerase
   5007..5031    +  protein_bind   lac operator: The lac repressor binds to the lac operator to inhibit transcription in E. coli. This inhibition can be relieved by adding lactose or isopropyl-β-D-thiogalactopyranoside (IPTG). lac repressor encoded by lacI
   5046..5068    +  RBS            RBS: efficient ribosome binding site from bacteriophage T7 gene 10 (Olins and Rangwala, 1989)
   5865..6581    +  CDS            mClover1.5: mClover1.5 is a fluorescent protein published in 2016, derived from Aequorea victoria. It is reported to be a monomer.
   7350..7367    +  CDS            9xHis (fragment): 9xHis affinity tag
   7377..7426    +  CDS            SET1 (fragment): solubility-enhancement tag derived from T7 phage gene 10B
   7434..7481    +  terminator     T7 terminator: transcription terminator for bacteriophage T7 RNA polymerase
