[The description below was written by a language model from this plasmid's Addgene catalogue record and pLannotate feature annotations shown in this document.]
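Description:
mGreenLantern-A AND S AND T-SpyTag is a bacterial expression plasmid built on the pET-29b(+) backbone, about 7.5 kb in the sequenced record. It is maintained in E. coli through a ColE1/pMB1-type origin and selected with kanamycin via the aph(3')-Ia gene. The backbone also carries the rop gene and bom region, an f1 origin, and short remnants of a tetracycline resistance gene. Expression follows the standard pET arrangement: a T7 promoter with an adjacent lac operator and the T7 gene 10 ribosome binding site drive the open reading frame, which ends at a T7 terminator. The plasmid-borne lacI gene keeps the promoter repressed until IPTG is added in a host that supplies T7 RNA polymerase.

The payload is a single synthetic multidomain fusion protein. According to the depositor's map, it runs from the N terminus through SnoopTag, a cleavage site for sortase eSrtA(4S9), DogCatcher, SpyTag, a cleavage site for eSrtA(2A9), mGreenLantern, SnoopCatcher, a TEV protease site, a 6xHis tag and DogTag, with flexible GGS repeat linkers between the modules. The automated annotation labels the fluorescent protein as the related mClover1.5 and detects the His tag, but it does not annotate the Tag/Catcher or protease modules. A short match to a T7 gene 10B solubility tag near the 3' end is probably vector-derived sequence.

The Snoop and Dog Tag/Catcher pairs are meant to ligate spontaneously within the protein, creating a looped topology. SpyTag anchors the construct to a material. mGreenLantern is therefore released only after all three enzymes have acted, which implements a three-input AND gate for controlled protein release from biomaterials.
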