Addgene plasmid #243785: mGreenLantern-A AND S AND T-SpyTag
Purpose: Expresses multifunctional construct enabling the AND AND-gated release of mGreenLantern from materials in response to sortase eSrtA(2A9) AND sortase eSrtA(4S9) AND TEV treatment. Contains a SpyTag for material tethering.
Depositing lab: Cole DeForest. Depositing organization: University of Washington. Publication: Boolean logic-gated protein presentation through autonomously compiled molecular topology. Gharios R, Ross ML, Li A, Kottantharayil SP, Hoye J, DeForest CA. Nat Chem Biol. 2025 Oct 9. doi: 10.1038/s41589-025-02037-5. PubMed 41068299.
Backbone
  Vector backbone: pET 29b (+)
  Vector type: Bacterial Expression
Growth in bacteria
  Bacterial resistance: Kanamycin, 50 μg/mL
  Growth temperature: 37°C
  Growth strain: DH5alpha
  Copy number: High Copy
Gene/Insert
  Gene/Insert name: mGreenLantern
  Species: Synthetic
  Tag / fusion protein: 6x His tag (C terminal on insert)
  Cloning method: Restriction Enzyme; 5′ cloning site Unknown (unknown if destroyed)
Terms and licenses: Academic/Nonprofit Terms; Industry Terms: Not Available to Industry
Depositor comments: MGSS-SnoopTag-GGS(x10)-4S9c-GGS(x10)-DogCatcher-GGS(x10)-SpyTag-GGS(x5)-2A9c-GGS(x5)-mGreenLantern-GGS(x10)-SnoopCatcher-GGS(x10)-TEVc-GGS(x5)-6xHis-GGS(x10)-DogTag
How to cite: mGreenLantern-A AND S AND T-SpyTag was a gift from Cole DeForest (Addgene plasmid # 243785 ; http://n2t.net/addgene:243785 ; RRID:Addgene_243785)
